>Addgene plasmid #166086 | pNSU299_CUP1-1 | addgene full sequence | sequence record 330352 | Addgene NGS Result
CGTCAGGGGGGCGGAGCCTATGGAAAAACGCCAGCAACGCGGCCTTTTTACGGTTCCTGGCCTTTTGCTG
GCCTTTTGCTCGGGGGATCTGCCAATTGAACATAACATGGTAGTTACATATACTAGTAATATGGTTCGGC
ACACATTAAAAGTATAAAAACTATCTGAATTACGAATTACATATATTGGTCATAAAAATCAATCAATCAT
CGTGTGTTTTATATGTCTCTTATCTAAGTATAAGAATATCCATAGTTAATATTCACTTACGCTACCTTTT
AACCTGTAATCATTGTCAACAGGATATGTTAACGACCCACATTGATAAACGCTAGTATTTCTTTTTCCTC
TTCTTATTGGCCGGCTGTCTCTATACTCCCCTATAGTCTGTTTCTTTTCGTTTCGATTGTCCCTATCAGT
GATAGAGATGGCGCACATGGTACGCTGTGGTGCTCGCGGCTGGGAACGAAACTCTGGGAGCTGCGATTGG
CAGAATCATGTAGCTGCCCAACGGTTTTAGAGCTAGAAATAGCAAGTTAAAATAAGGCTAGTCCGTTATC
AACTTGAAAAAGTGGCACCGAGTCGGTGCTTTTTTCTCGAGCCATATCCAACTTCCAATTTAATCTTTCT
TTTTTAATTTTCACTTATTTGCGATACAGAAAGAAAAAAGCGATAGTAACTATTGAATTTTGTTTGGATT
TGGTTAGATTAGATATGGTTTCTCTTTATATTTACATGCTAAAAATGGGCTACACCAGAGATACATAATT
AGATATATATACGCCAGTACACCTTATCGGCCCAAGCCTTGTCCCAAGGCAGCGTTTTGTTCTTGGAAAC
GCTGCCCTACACGTTCGCTATGCTTCAAGAACTTTTCTGAGCACTTCATGATGCATGTTTGTTCCTTATT
GGTTAGCTTTGATGTTGTGAAGTCATTGACACAGTCTGTGAAACATCTTTCTACCAGATTAGAGTACAAA
CGCATGAAATCCTTCATTTGCTTTTGTTCCACTACTTTTTGGAACTCTTGTTGTTCTTTCCTGCAGGTAG
TCGTGCAATGTATGACTTTAAGATTTGTGAGCAGGAAGAAAAGGGAGAATCTTCTAACGATAAACCCTTG
AAAAACTGGGTAGACTACGCTATGTTGAGTTGCTACGCAGGCTGCACAATTACACGAGAATGCTCCCGCC
TAGGATTTAAGGCTAAGGGACGTGCAATGCAGACGACAGATCTAAATGACCGTGTCGGTGAAGTGTTCGC
CAAACTTTTCGGTTAACACATGCAGTGATGCACGCGCGATGGTGCTAAGTTACATATATATATATATGTA
TAGCCATAGTGATGTCTAAGTAACCTTTATGGTATATTTCTTAATGTGGAAAGATACTAGCGCGCGCACC
CACACACAAGCTTCGTCTTTTCTTGAAGAAAAGAGGAAGCTCGCTAAATGGGATTCCACTTTCCGTTCCC
TGCCAGCTGATGGAAAAAGGTTAGTGGAACGATGAAGAATAAAAAGAGAGATCCACTGAGGTGAAATTTC
AGCTGACAGCGAGTTTCATGATCGTGATGAACAATGGTAACGAGTTGTGGCTGTTGCCAGGGAGGGTGGT
TCTCAACTTTTAATGTATGGCCAAATCGCTACTTGGGTTTGTTATATAACAAAGAAGAAATAATGAACTG
ATTCTCTTCCTCCTTCTTGTCCTTTCTTAATTCTGTTGTAATTACCTTCCTTTGTAATTTTTTTTGTAAT
TATTCTTCTTAATAATCCAAACAAACACACATATTACAATATATTAAAATGTCTAGATTAGATAAAAGTA
AAGTGATTAACAGCGCATTAGAGCTGCTTAATGAGGTCGGAATCGAAGGTTTAACAACCCGTAAACTCGC
CCAGAAGCTAGGTGTAGAGCAGCCTACATTGTATTGGCATGTAAAAAATAAGCGGGCTTTGCTCGACGCC
TTAGCCATTGAGATGTTAGATAGGCACCATACTCACTTTTGCCCTTTAGAAGGGGAAAGCTGGCAAGATT
TTTTACGTAATAACGCTAAAAGTTTTAGATGTGCTTTACTAAGTCATCGCGATGGAGCAAAAGTACATTT
AGGTACACGGCCTACAGAAAAACAGTATGAAACTCTCGAAAATCAATTAGCCTTTTTATGCCAACAAGGT
TTTTCACTAGAGAATGCATTATATGCACTCAGCGCTGTGGGGCATTTTACTTTAGGTTGCGTATTGGAAG
ATCAAGAGCATCAAGTCGCTAAAGAAGAAAGGGAAACACCTACTACTGATAGTATGCCGCCATTATTACG
ACAAGCTATCGAATTATTTGATCACCAAGGTGCAGAGCCAGCCTTCTTATTCGGCCTTGAATTGATCATA
TGCGGATTAGAAAAACAACTTAAATGTGAAAGTGGGTCTTAAGTCTGAAGAATGAATGATTTGATGATTT
CTTTTTCCCTCCATTTTTCTTACTGAATATATCAATGATATAGACTTGTATAGTTTATTATTTCAAATTA
AGTAGCTATATATAGTCAAGATAACGTTTGTTTGACACGATTACATTATTCGTCGACATCTTTTTTCAGC
CTGTCGTGGTAGCAATTTGAGGAGTATTATTAATTGAATAGGTTCATTTTGCGCTCGCATAAACAGTTTT
CGTCAGGGACAGTATGTTGGAATGAGTGGTAATTAATGGTGACATGACATGTTATAGCAATAACCTTGAT
GTTTACATCGTAGTTTAATGTACACCCCGCGAATTCGTTCAAGTAGGAGTGCACCAATTGCAAAGGGAAA
AGCTGAATGGGCAGTTCGAACCGCGGTCTTTCCTGCGTTATCCCCTGATTCTGTGGATAACCGTATTACC
GCCTTTGAGTGAGCTGATACCGCTCGCCGCAGCCGAACGACCGAGCGCAGCGAGTCAGTGAGCGAGGAAG
CGGAAGAGCGCCCAATACGCAAACCGCCTCTCCCCGCGCGTTGGCCGATTCATTAATGCAGCTGGCACGA
CAGGTTTCCCGACTGGAAAGCGGGCAGTGAGCGCAACGCAATTAATGTGAGTTAGCTCACTCATTAGGCA
CCCCAGGCTTTACACTTTATGCTTCCGGCTCGTATGTTGTGTGGAATTGTGAGCGGATAACAATTTCACA
CAGGAAACAGCTATGACCATGATTACGCCAAGCGCGCAATTAACCCTCACTAAAGGGAACAAAAGCTGGA
GCTCATAGCTTCAAAATGTTTCTACTCCTTTTTTACTCTTCCAGATTTTCTCGGACTCCGCGCATCGCCG
TACCACTTCAAAACACCCAAGCACAGCATACTAAATTTCCCCTCTTTCTTCCTCTAGGGTGTCGTTAATT
ACCCGTACTAAAGGTTTGGAAAAGAAAAAAGAGACCGCCTCGTTTCTTTTTCTTCGTCGAAAAAGGCAAT
AAAAATTTTTATCACGTTTCTTTTTCTTGAAAATTTTTTTTTTGATTTTTTTCTCTTTCGATGACCTCCC
ATTGATATTTAAGTTAATAAACGGTCTTCAATTTCTCAAGTTTCAGTTTCATTTTTCTTGTTCTATTACA
ACTTTTTTTACTTCTTGCTCATTAGAAAGAAAGCATAGCAATCTAATCTAAGTTTTCTAGAACTAGTGGA
TCCCCCGGGAAAAATGGACAAGAAGTACTCCATTGGGCTCGATATCGGCACAAACAGCGTCGGTTGGGCC
GTCATTACGGACGAGTACAAGGTGCCGAGCAAAAAATTCAAAGTTCTGGGCAATACCGATCGCCACAGCA
TAAAGAAGAACCTCATTGGCGCCCTCCTGTTCGACTCCGGGGAGACGGCCGAAGCCACGCGGCTCAAAAG
AACAGCACGGCGCAGATATACCCGCAGAAAGAATCGGATCTGCTACCTGCAGGAGATCTTTAGTAATGAG
ATGGCTAAGGTGGATGACTCTTTCTTCCATAGGCTGGAGGAGTCCTTTTTGGTGGAGGAGGATAAAAAGC
ACGAGCGCCACCCAATCTTTGGCAATATCGTGGACGAGGTGGCGTACCATGAAAAGTACCCAACCATATA
TCATCTGAGGAAGAAGCTTGTAGACAGTACTGATAAGGCTGACTTGCGGTTGATCTATCTCGCGCTGGCG
CATATGATCAAATTTCGGGGACACTTCCTCATCGAGGGGGACCTGAACCCAGACAACAGCGATGTCGACA
AACTCTTTATCCAACTGGTTCAGACTTACAATCAGCTTTTCGAAGAGAACCCGATCAACGCATCCGGAGT
TGACGCCAAAGCAATCCTGAGCGCTAGGCTGTCCAAATCCCGGCGGCTCGAAAACCTCATCGCACAGCTC
CCTGGGGAGAAGAAGAACGGCCTGTTTGGTAATCTTATCGCCCTGTCACTCGGGCTGACCCCCAACTTTA
AATCTAACTTCGACCTGGCCGAAGATGCCAAGCTTCAACTGAGCAAAGACACCTACGATGATGATCTCGA
CAATCTGCTGGCCCAGATCGGCGACCAGTACGCAGACCTTTTTTTGGCGGCAAAGAACCTGTCAGACGCC
ATTCTGCTGAGTGATATTCTGCGAGTGAACACGGAGATCACCAAAGCTCCGCTGAGCGCTAGTATGATCA
AGCGCTATGATGAGCACCACCAAGACTTGACTTTGCTGAAGGCCCTTGTCAGACAGCAACTGCCTGAGAA
GTACAAGGAAATTTTCTTCGATCAGTCTAAAAATGGCTACGCCGGATACATTGACGGCGGAGCAAGCCAG
GAGGAATTTTACAAATTTATTAAGCCCATCTTGGAAAAAATGGACGGCACCGAGGAGCTGCTGGTAAAGC
TTAACAGAGAAGATCTGTTGCGCAAACAGCGCACTTTCGACAATGGAAGCATCCCCCACCAGATTCACCT
GGGCGAACTGCACGCTATCCTCAGGCGGCAAGAGGATTTCTACCCCTTTTTGAAAGATAACAGGGAAAAG
ATTGAGAAAATCCTCACATTTCGGATACCCTACTATGTAGGCCCCCTCGCCCGGGGAAATTCCAGATTCG
CGTGGATGACTCGCAAATCAGAAGAGACCATCACTCCCTGGAACTTCGAGGAAGTCGTGGATAAGGGGGC
CTCTGCCCAGTCCTTCATCGAAAGGATGACTAACTTTGATAAAAATCTGCCTAACGAAAAGGTGCTTCCT
AAACACTCTCTGCTGTACGAGTACTTCACAGTTTATAACGAGCTCACCAAGGTCAAATACGTCACAGAAG
GGATGAGAAAGCCAGCATTCCTGTCTGGAGAGCAGAAGAAAGCTATCGTGGACCTCCTCTTCAAGACGAA
CCGGAAAGTTACCGTGAAACAGCTCAAAGAAGACTATTTCAAAAAGATTGAATGTTTCGACTCTGTTGAA
ATCAGCGGAGTGGAGGATCGCTTCAACGCATCCCTGGGAACGTATCACGATCTCCTGAAAATCATTAAAG
ACAAGGACTTCCTGGACAATGAGGAGAACGAGGACATTCTTGAGGACATTGTCCTCACCCTTACGTTGTT
TGAAGATAGGGAGATGATTGAAGAACGCTTGAAAACTTACGCTCATCTCTTCGACGACAAAGTCATGAAA
CAGCTCAAGAGGCGCCGATATACAGGATGGGGGCGGCTGTCAAGAAAACTGATCAATGGGATCCGAGACA
AGCAGAGTGGAAAGACAATCCTGGATTTTCTTAAGTCCGATGGATTTGCCAACCGGAACTTCATGCAGTT
GATCCATGATGACTCTCTCACCTTTAAGGAGGACATCCAGAAAGCACAAGTTTCTGGCCAGGGGGACAGT
CTTCACGAGCACATCGCTAATCTTGCAGGTAGCCCAGCTATCAAAAAGGGAATACTGCAGACCGTTAAGG
TCGTGGATGAACTCGTCAAAGTAATGGGAAGGCATAAGCCCGAGAATATCGTTATCGAGATGGCCCGAGA
GAACCAAACTACCCAGAAGGGACAGAAGAACAGTAGGGAAAGGATGAAGAGGATTGAAGAGGGTATAAAA
GAACTGGGGTCCCAAATCCTTAAGGAACACCCAGTTGAAAACACCCAGCTTCAGAATGAGAAGCTCTACC
TGTACTACCTGCAGAACGGCAGGGACATGTACGTGGATCAGGAACTGGACATCAATCGGCTCTCCGACTA
CGACGTGGATCATATCGTGCCCCAGTCTTTTCTCAAAGATGATTCTATTGATAATAAAGTGTTGACAAGA
TCCGATAAAAATAGAGGGAAGAGTGATAACGTCCCCTCAGAAGAAGTTGTCAAGAAAATGAAAAATTATT
GGCGGCAGCTGCTGAACGCCAAACTGATCACACAACGGAAGTTCGATAATCTGACTAAGGCTGAACGAGG
TGGCCTGTCTGAGTTGGATAAAGCCGGCTTCATCAAAAGGCAGCTTGTTGAGACACGCCAGATCACCAAG
CACGTGGCCCAAATTCTCGATTCACGCATGAACACCAAGTACGATGAAAATGACAAACTGATTCGAGAGG
TGAAAGTTATTACTCTGAAGTCTAAGCTGGTCTCAGATTTCAGAAAGGACTTTCAGTTTTATAAGGTGAG
AGAGATCAACAATTACCACCATGCGCATGATGCCTACCTGAATGCAGTGGTAGGCACTGCACTTATCAAA
AAATATCCCAAGCTTGAATCTGAATTTGTTTACGGAGACTATAAAGTGTACGATGTTAGGAAAATGATCG
CAAAGTCTGAGCAGGAAATAGGCAAGGCCACCGCTAAGTACTTCTTTTACAGCAATATTATGAATTTTTT
CAAGACCGAGATTACACTGGCCAATGGAGAGATTCGGAAGCGACCACTTATCGAAACAAACGGAGAAACA
GGAGAAATCGTGTGGGACAAGGGTAGGGATTTCGCGACAGTCCGGAAGGTCCTGTCCATGCCGCAGGTGA
ACATCGTTAAAAAGACCGAAGTACAGACCGGAGGCTTCTCCAAGGAAAGTATCCTCCCGAAAAGGAACAG
CGACAAGCTGATCGCACGCAAAAAAGATTGGGACCCCAAGAAATACGGCGGATTCGATTCTCCTACAGTC
GCTTACAGTGTACTGGTTGTGGCCAAAGTGGAGAAAGGGAAGTCTAAAAAACTCAAAAGCGTCAAGGAAC
TGCTGGGCATCACAATCATGGAGCGATCAAGCTTCGAAAAAAACCCCATCGACTTTCTCGAGGCGAAAGG
ATATAAAGAGGTCAAAAAAGACCTCATCATTAAGCTTCCCAAGTACTCTCTCTTTGAGCTTGAAAACGGC
CGGAAACGAATGCTCGCTAGTGCGGGCGAGCTGCAGAAAGGTAACGAGCTGGCACTGCCCTCTAAATACG
TTAATTTCTTGTATCTGGCCAGCCACTATGAAAAGCTCAAAGGGTCTCCCGAAGATAATGAGCAGAAGCA
GCTGTTCGTGGAACAACACAAACACTACCTTGATGAGATCATCGAGCAAATAAGCGAATTCTCCAAAAGA
GTGATCCTCGCCGACGCTAACCTCGATAAGGTGCTTTCTGCTTACAATAAGCACAGGGATAAGCCCATCA
GGGAGCAGGCAGAAAACATTATCCACTTGTTTACTCTGACCAACTTGGGCGCGCCTGCAGCCTTCAAGTA
CTTCGACACCACCATAGACAGAAAGCGGTACACCTCTACAAAGGAGGTCCTGGACGCCACACTGATTCAT
CAGTCAATTACGGGGCTCTATGAAACAAGAATCGACCTCTCTCAGCTCGGTGGAGACAGCAGGGCTGACC
CCAAGAAGAAGAGGAAGGTGTGATCTCTTCTCGAGTCATGTAATTAGTTATGTCACGCTTACATTCACGC
CCTCCCCCCACATCCGCTCTAACCGAAAAGGAAGGAGTTAGACAACCTGAAGTCTAGGTCCCTATTTATT
TTTTTATAGTTATGTTAGTATTAAGAACGTTATTTATATTTCAAATTTTTCTTTTTTTTCTGTACAGACG
CGTGTACGCATGTAACATTATACTGAAAACCTTGCTTGAGAAGGTTTTGGGACGCTCGAAGGCTTTAATT
TGCGGCCGGTACCCAATTCGCCCTATAGTGAGTCGTATTACGCGCGCTCACTGGCCGTCGTTTTACAACG
TCGTGACTGGGAAAACCCTGGCGTTACCCAACTTAATCGCCTTGCAGCACATCCCCCTTTCGCCAGCTGG
CGTAATAGCGAAGAGGCCCGCACCGATCGCCCTTCCCAACAGTTGCGCAGCCTGAATGGCGAATGG
[124 nt withheld, positions 8257-8380]
C
[91 nt withheld, positions 8382-8472]
A
[49 nt withheld, positions 8474-8522]
CCTTTGACGTTGGAGTCCACGTTCTTT
[37 nt withheld, positions 8550-8586]
ACCCTATCTCGGTCTATTCTTTTGATTTATAAGGGATTTTGCCGATTTCGGCCTATTGGTTAAAAAATGA
GCTGATTTAACAAAAATTTAACGCGAATTTTAACAAAATATTAACGCTTACAATTTCCTGATGCGGTATT
TTCTCCTTACGCATCTGTGCGGTATTTCACACCGCATAGATCGGCAAGTGCACAAACAATACTTAAATAA
ATACTACTCAGTAATAACCTATTTCTTAGCATTTTTGACGAAATTTGCTATTTTGTTAGAGTCTTTTACA
CCATTTGTCTCCACACCTCCGCTTACATCAACACCAATAACGCCATTTAATCTAAGCGCATCACCAACAT
TTTCTGGCGTCAGTCCACCAGCTAACATAAAATGTAAGCTTTCGGGGCTCTCTTGCCTTCCAACCCAGTC
AGAAATCGAGTTCCAATCCAAAAGTTCACCTGTCCCACCTGCTTCTGAATCAAACAAGGGAATAAACGAA
TGAGGTTTCTGTGAAGCTGCACTGAGTAGTATGTTGCAGTCTTTTGGAAATACGAGTCTTTTAATAACTG
GCAAACCGAGGAACTCTTGGTATTCTTGCCACGACTCATCTCCATGCAGTTGGACGATATCAATGCCGTA
ATCATTGACCAGAGCCAAAACATCCTCCTTAGGTTGATTACGAAACACGCCAACCAAGTATTTCGGAGTG
CCTGAACTATTTTTATATGCTTTTACAAGACTTGAAATTTTCCTTGCAATAACCGGGTCAATTGTTCTCT
TTCTATTGGGCACACATATAATACCCAGCAAGTCAGCATCGGAATCTAGAGCACATTCTGCGGCCTCTGT
GCTCTGCAAGCCGCAAACTTTCACCAATGGACCAGAACTACCTGTGAAATTAATAACAGACATACTCCAA
GCTGCCTTTGTGTGCTTAATCACGTATACTCACGTGCTCAATAGTCACCAATGCCCTCCCTCTTGGCCCT
CTCCTTTTCTTTTTTCGACCGAATTAATTCTTAATCGGCAAAAAAAGAAAAGCTCCGGATCAAGATTGTA
CGTAAGGTGACAAGCTATTTTTCAATAAAGAATATCTTCCACTACTGCCATCTGGCGTCATAACTGCAAA
GTACACATATATTACGATGCTGTTCTATTAAATGCTTCCTATATTATATATATAGTAATGTCGTTGATCT
ATGGTGCACTCTCAGTACAATCTGCTCTGATGCCGCATAGTTAAGCCAGCCCCGACACCCGCCAACACCC
GCTGACGCGCCCTGACGGGCTTGTCTGCTCCCGGCATCCGCTTACAGACAAGCTGTGACCGTCTCCGGGA
GCTGCATGTGTCAGAGGTTTTCACCGTCATCACCGAAACGCGCGAGACGAAAGGGCCTCGTGATACGCCT
ATTTTTATAGGTTAATGTCATGATAATAATGGTTTCTTAGACGTCAGGTGGCACTTTTCGGGGAAATGTG
CGCGGAACCCCTATTTGTTTATTTTTCTAAATACATTCAAATATGTATCCGCTCATGAGACAATAACCCT
GATAAATGCTTCAATAATATTGAAAAAGGAAGAGTATGAGTATTCAACATTTCCGTGTCGCCCTTATTCC
CTTTTTTGCGGCATTTTGCCTTCCTGTTTTTGCTCACCCAGAAACGCTGGTGAAAGTAAAAGATGCTGAA
GATCAGTTGGGTGCACGAGTGGGTTACATCGAACTGGATCTCAACAGCGGTAAGATCCTTGAGAGTTTTC
GCCCCGAAGAACGTTTTCCAATGATGAGCACTTTTAAAGTTCTGCTATGTGGCGCGGTATTATCCCGTAT
TGACGCCGGGCAAGAGCAACTCGGTCGCCGCATACACTATTCTCAGAATGACTTGGTTGAGTACTCACCA
GTCACAGAAAAGCATCTTACGGATGGCATGACAGTAAGAGAATTATGCAGTGCTGCCATAACCATGAGTG
ATAACACTGCGGCCAACTTACTTCTGACAACGATCGGAGGACCGAAGGAGCTAACCGCTTTTTTGCACAA
CATGGGGGATCATGTAACTCGCCTTGATCGTTGGGAACCGGAGCTGAATGAAGCCATACCAAACGACGAG
CGTGACACCACGATGCCTGTAGCAATGGCAACAACGTTGCGCAAACTATTAACTGGCGAACTACTTACTC
TAGCTTCCCGGCAACAATTAATAGACTGGATGGAGGCGGATAAAGTTGCAGGACCACTTCTGCGCTCGGC
CCTTCCGGCTGGCTGGTTTATTGCTGATAAATCTGGAGCCGGTGAGCGTGGGTCTCGCGGTATCATTGCA
GCACTGGGGCCAGATGGTAAGCCCTCCCGTATCGTAGTTATCTACACGACGGGGAGTCAGGCAACTATGG
ATGAACGAAATAGACAGATCGCTGAGATAGGTGCCTCACTGATTAAGCATTGGTAACTGTCAGACCAAGT
TTACTCATATATACTTTAGATTGATTTAAAACTTCATTTTTAATTTAAAAGGATCTAGGTGAAGATCCTT
TTTGATAATCTCATGACCAAAATCCCTTAACGTGAGTTTTCGTTCCACTGAGCGTCAGACCCCGTAGAAA
AGATCAAAGGATCTTCTTGAGATCCTTTTTTTCTGCGCGTAATCTGCTGCTTGCAAACAAAAAAACCACC
GCTACCAGCGGTGGTTTGTTTGCCGGATCAAGAGCTACCAACTCTTTTTCCGAAGGTAACTGGCTTCAGC
AGAGCGCAGATACCAAATACTGTTCTTCTAGTGTAGCCGTAGTTAGGCCACCACTTCAAGAACTCTGTAG
CACCGCCTACATACCTCGCTCTGCTAATCCTGTTACCAGTGGCTGCTGCCAGTGGCGATAAGTCGTGTCT
TACCGGGTTGGACTCAAGACGATAGTTACCGGATAAGGCGCAGCGGTCGGGCTGAACGGGGGGTTCGTGC
ACACAGCCCAGCTTGGAGCGAACGACCTACACCGAACTGAGATACCTACAGCGTGAGCTATGAGAAAGCG
CCACGCTTCCCGAAGGGAGAAAGGCGGACAGGTATCCGGTAAGCGGCAGGGTCGGAACAGGAGAGCGCAC
GAGGGAGCTTCCAGGGGGAAACGCCTGGTATCTTTATAGTCCTGTCGGGTTTCGCCACCTCTGACTTGAG
CGTCGATTTTTGTGATGCT
Features (pLannotate 1.2.2; 27 found; start..end, strand, type, name):
     86..492     +  promoter       RPR1 promoter: RPR1; promoter for the S. cerevisiae RNase P RNA gene
    514..589     +  misc_RNA       gRNA scaffold: guide RNA scaffold for the Streptococcus pyogenes CRISPR/Cas9 system
    602..664     +  terminator     RPR1 terminator: transcription terminator for the S. cerevisiae RNase P RNA gene
    797..1039    -  CDS            TIM9 (fragment): TIM9_YEAST - Experimental evidence at protein level: Swiss-Prot protein existence level 1. Mitochondrial intermembrane chaperone that participates in the import and insertion of multi-pass transmembrane proteins into the mitochondrial inner membrane. Also required for the transfer of beta- barrel precursors from the TOM complex to the sorting and assembly machinery (SAM complex) of the outer membrane. Acts as a chaperone-like protein that protects the hydrophobic precursors from aggregation and guide them through the mitochondrial intermembrane space. Compared to TIM10, it may have a strong st
   1049..1273    +  CDS            NNR2 (fragment): NNRD_YEAST - Experimental evidence at protein level: Swiss-Prot protein existence level 1. Catalyzes the dehydration of the S-form of NAD(P)HX at the expense of ATP, which is converted to ADP. Together with NAD(P)HX epimerase, which catalyzes the epimerization of the S- and R-forms, the enzyme allows the repair of both epimers of NAD(P)HX, a damaged form of NAD(P)H that is a result of enzymatic or heat-dependent hydration. From Saccharomyces cerevisiae (strain ATCC 204508 / S288c) (Baker's yeast).
   1799..2422    +  CDS            TetR: tetracycline repressor TetR; tetR from transposon Tn10; TetR binds to the tetracycline operator tetO to inhibit transcription. This inhibition can be relieved by adding tetracycline or doxycycline.
   2827..2946    +  rep_origin     RSF ori (fragment): Plasmids containing the RSF 1030 origin of replication can be propagated in E. coli cells that contain additional plasmids with compatible origins.
   2948..3040    +  CDS            lacI (fragment): lac repressor; lacI; The lac repressor binds to the lac operator to inhibit transcription in E. coli. This inhibition can be relieved by adding lactose or isopropyl-β-D-thiogalactopyranoside (IPTG).
   3053..3074    +  protein_bind   CAP binding site: CAP binding activates transcription in the presence of cAMP. E. coli catabolite activator protein
   3089..3119    +  promoter       lac promoter: promoter for the E. coli lac operon
   3123..3145    +  protein_bind   lac operator (fragment): The lac repressor binds to the lac operator to inhibit transcription in E. coli. This inhibition can be relieved by adding lactose or isopropyl-β-D-thiogalactopyranoside (IPTG). lac repressor encoded by lacI
   3188..3206    +  promoter       T3 promoter: promoter for bacteriophage T3 RNA polymerase
   3224..3622    +  promoter       TEF1 promoter: S. cerevisiae TEF1; promoter for EF-1α
   3626..3649    +  misc_feature   MCS (fragment): pBluescript multiple cloning site
   3654..7757    +  CDS            cas9: CAS9_STRP1 - Also known as csn1 From Streptococcus pyogenes serotype M1.
   7806..8053    +  terminator     CYC1 terminator: S. cerevisiae CYC1; transcription terminator for CYC1
   8072..8090    -  promoter       T7 promoter: promoter for bacteriophage T7 RNA polymerase
   8098..8253    +  CDS            lacZα (fragment): LacZα fragment of β-galactosidase; lacZ fragment
   8257..8685    +  rep_origin     f1 ori (sequence partly withheld): f1 bacteriophage origin of replication; arrow indicates direction of (+) strand synthesis
   8713..8764    -  misc_feature   bom (fragment): basis of mobility region from pBR322
   8815..9489    -  CDS            TRP1: phosphoribosylanthranilate isomerase, required for tryptophan biosynthesis; S. cerevisiae TRP1; yeast auxotrophic marker
   9490..9637    -  promoter       TRP1 promoter: S. cerevisiae TRP1
   9776..9825    -  misc_feature   bom (fragment): basis of mobility region from pBR322
   9927..9962    -  CDS            rop (fragment): Rop protein, which maintains plasmids at low copy number; rop
  10057..10161   +  promoter       AmpR promoter: bla
  10162..11022   +  CDS            AmpR: β-lactamase; bla; confers resistance to ampicillin, carbenicillin, and related antibiotics
  11193..26      +  rep_origin     ori (across the origin): high-copy-number ColE1/pMB1/pBR322/pUC origin of replication
