[The description below was written by a language model from this plasmid's Addgene catalogue record and pLannotate feature annotations shown in this document.]
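Description:
pNSU299_CUP1-1 is a yeast CRISPR plasmid of about 11.8 kb that combines constitutive Streptococcus pyogenes Cas9 expression with tetracycline-inducible expression of a guide RNA directed against the S. cerevisiae CUP1-1 gene. Its purpose is to create a double-strand break at a defined site on chromosome VIII. In E. coli it is maintained at high copy by a ColE1/pUC-type origin and selected with ampicillin through the bla gene. An f1 origin and remnants of the pBluescript-style lac/lacZα region with T3 and T7 promoters are also present.

The backbone is recorded as pRS414, which is normally a centromeric vector. However, the annotated feature table shows no CEN/ARS element, and the depositor describes the construct as an integrating plasmid. It is linearized within the TRP1 marker and then integrated into the yeast genome, with selection by tryptophan prototrophy. The comments name chromosome V as the integration site, which the feature table can neither confirm nor refute.

The Cas9 coding sequence sits between the strong constitutive TEF1 promoter and the CYC1 terminator. The guide cassette uses the RNA polymerase III RPR1 promoter, followed by the targeting spacer, the S. pyogenes gRNA scaffold and the RPR1 terminator. A Tn10 TetR coding sequence is carried on the same plasmid. TetR would repress the guide promoter by binding a tet operator until tetracycline or a related inducer relieves it, although no tetO site is separately annotated. The promoter driving TetR is also not annotated; short fragments matching the yeast TIM9 and NNR2 genes lie upstream of it and may be regulatory sequence carried along with it. This arrangement lets Cas9 accumulate while cutting is held off until induction, which suits timed studies of break formation and repair at CUP1.
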