Addgene plasmid #166086: pNSU299_CUP1-1
Purpose: Plasmid for constituive spCas9 and tet-inducible CUP1-1 targeting sgRNA expression for double stranded break formation in yeast
Depositing lab: Rebecca Burgess. Depositing organization: Stevenson University.
Backbone
  Vector backbone: pRS414
  Backbone manufacturer: Smith JD et al 2016. PMID 26956608
  Vector type: Yeast Expression, CRISPR
  Selectable markers: TRP1
Growth in bacteria
  Bacterial resistance: Ampicillin, 100 μg/mL
  Growth temperature: 37°C
  Growth strain: DH5alpha
  Copy number: High Copy
Gene/Insert
  Gene/Insert name: CUP1-1
  gRNA/shRNA sequence: AATCATGTAGCTGCCCAACG
  Species: S. cerevisiae (budding yeast)
  Entrez Gene: CUP1-1 (a.k.a. CUP1)
  Promoter: Tet-inducible
  Cloning method: Gibson Cloning
Resource information
  A portion of this plasmid was derived from a plasmid made by: Jim Haber/Neal Sugawara
Terms and licenses: Academic/Nonprofit Terms; Industry Terms: Not Available to Industry
Depositor comments: gRNA Binding Coordinates: chrVIII:212613..212632 (- strand) This is a yeast integration plasmid, and should be linearized with BstZ17I (or elsewhere within the TRP1 gene) before transformation for integration into Chromosome V of the yeast genome
How to cite: pNSU299_CUP1-1 was a gift from Rebecca Burgess (Addgene plasmid # 166086 ; http://n2t.net/addgene:166086 ; RRID:Addgene_166086)
